>Addgene plasmid #142300 | TFORF1966 | addgene full sequence | sequence record 395777 | Addgene NGS Result
TTAATGTAGTCTTATGCAATACTCTTGTAGTCTTGCAACATGGTAACGATGAGTTAGCAACATGCCTTAC
AAGGAGAGAAAAAGCACCGTGCATGCCGATTGGTGGAAGTAAGGTGGTACGATCGTGCCTTATTAGGAAG
GCAACAGACGGGTCTGACATGGATTGGACGAACCACTGAATTGCCGCATTGCAGAGATATTGTATTTAAG
TGCCTAGCTCGATACATAAACGGGTCTCTCTGGTTAGACCAGATCTGAGCCTGGGAGCTCTCTGGCTAAC
TAGGGAACCCACTGCTTAAGCCTCAATAAAGCTTGCCTTGAGTGCTTCAAGTAGTGTGTGCCCGTCTGTT
GTGTGACTCTGGTAACTAGAGATCCCTCAGACCCTTTTAGTCAGTGTGGAAAATCTCTAGCAGTGGCGCC
CGAACAGGGACTTGAAAGCGAAAGGGAAACCAGAGGAGCTCTCTCGACGCAGGACTCGGCTTGCTGAAGC
GCGCACGGCAAGAGGCGAGGGGCGGCGACTGGTGAGTACGCCAAAAATTTTGACTAGCGGAGGCTAGAAG
GAGAGAGATGGGTGCGAGAGCGTCAGTATTAAGCGGGGGAGAATTAGATCGCGATGGGAAAAAATTCGGT
TAAGGCCAGGGGGAAAGAAAAAATATAAATTAAAACATATAGTATGGGCAAGCAGGGAGCTAGAACGATT
CGCAGTTAATCCTGGCCTGTTAGAAACATCAGAAGGCTGTAGACAAATACTGGGACAGCTACAACCATCC
CTTCAGACAGGATCAGAAGAACTTAGATCATTATATAATACAGTAGCAACCCTCTATTGTGTGCATCAAA
GGATAGAGATAAAAGACACCAAGGAAGCTTTAGACAAGATAGAGGAAGAGCAAAACAAAAGTAAGACCAC
CGCACAGCAAGCGGCCGCTGATCTTCAGACCTGGAGGAGGAGATATGAGGGACAATTGGAGAAGTGAATT
ATATAAATATAAAGTAGTAAAAATTGAACCATTAGGAGTAGCACCCACCAAGGCAAAGAGAAGAGTGGTG
CAGAGAGAAAAAAGAGCAGTGGGAATAGGAGCTTTGTTCCTTGGGTTCTTGGGAGCAGCAGGAAGCACTA
TGGGCGCAGCGTCAATGACGCTGACGGTACAGGCCAGACAATTATTGTCTGGTATAGTGCAGCAGCAGAA
CAATTTGCTGAGGGCTATTGAGGCGCAACAGCATCTGTTGCAACTCACAGTCTGGGGCATCAAGCAGCTC
CAGGCAAGAATCCTGGCTGTGGAAAGATACCTAAAGGATCAACAGCTCCTGGGGATTTGGGGTTGCTCTG
GAAAACTCATTTGCACCACTGCTGTGCCTTGGAATGCTAGTTGGAGTAATAAATCTCTGGAACAGATTTG
GAATCACACGACCTGGATGGAGTGGGACAGAGAAATTAACAATTACACAAGCTTAATACACTCCTTAATT
GAAGAATCGCAAAACCAGCAAGAAAAGAATGAACAAGAATTATTGGAATTAGATAAATGGGCAAGTTTGT
GGAATTGGTTTAACATAACAAATTGGCTGTGGTATATAAAATTATTCATAATGATAGTAGGAGGCTTGGT
AGGTTTAAGAATAGTTTTTGCTGTACTTTCTATAGTGAATAGAGTTAGGCAGGGATATTCACCATTATCG
TTTCAGACCCACCTCCCAACCCCGAGGGGACCCATGCATTGCATCTCAATTAGTCAGCAACCAGGTGTGG
AAAGTCCCCAGGCTCCCCAGCAGGCAGAAGTATGCAAAGCATGCGTCTCAATTAGTCAGCAACCATAGTC
CCGCCCCTAACTCCGCCCATCCCGCCCCTAACTCCGCCCAGTTCCGCCCATTCTCCGCCCCATGGCTGAC
TAATTTTTTTTATTTATGCAGAGGCCGAGGCCGCCTCGGCCTCTGAGCTATTCCAGAAGTAGTGAGGAGG
CTTTTTTGGAGGCCTAGGCTTTTGCAAAAAGCTTTCTAGAGGTACCACCGGAGCTTACCATGACCGAGTA
CAAGCCCACGGTGCGCCTCGCCACCCGCGACGACGTCCCCAGGGCCGTACGCACCCTCGCCGCCGCGTTC
GCCGACTACCCCGCCACGCGCCACACCGTCGATCCGGACCGCCACATCGAGCGGGTCACCGAGCTGCAAG
AACTCTTCCTCACGCGCGTCGGGCTCGACATCGGCAAGGTGTGGGTCGCGGACGACGGCGCCGCCGTGGC
GGTCTGGACCACGCCGGAGAGCGTCGAAGCGGGGGCGGTGTTCGCCGAGATCGGCCCGCGCATGGCCGAG
TTGAGCGGTTCCCGGCTGGCCGCGCAGCAACAGATGGAAGGCCTCCTGGCGCCGCACCGGCCCAAGGAGC
CCGCGTGGTTCCTGGCCACCGTCGGCGTCTCGCCCGACCACCAGGGCAAGGGTCTGGGCAGCGCCGTCGT
GCTCCCCGGAGTGGAGGCGGCCGAGCGCGCCGGGGTGCCCGCCTTCCTGGAGACCTCCGCGCCCCGCAAC
CTCCCCTTCTACGAGCGGCTCGGCTTCACCGTCACCGCCGACGTCGAGGTGCCCGAAGGACCGCGCACCT
GGTGCATGACCCGCAAGCCCGGTGCCAGTTAACGAATTCTAGATCTTGAGACAAATGGCAGTATTCATCC
ACAATTTTAAAAGAAAAGGGGGGATTGGGGGGTACAGTGCAGGGGAAAGAATAGTAGACATAATAGCAAC
AGACATACAAACTAAAGAATTACAAAAACAAATTACAAAAATTCAAAATTTTCGGGTTTATTACAGGGAC
AGCAGAGATCCACTTTGGCGCCGGCTCGAGGCCTGCAGGTGCAAAGATGGATAAAGTTTTAAACAGAGAG
GAATCTTTGCAGCTAATGGACCTTCTAGGTCTTGAAAGGAGTGGGAATTGGCTCCGGTGCCCGTCAGTGG
GCAGAGCGCACATCGCCCACAGTCCCCGAGAAGTTGGGGGGAGGGGTCGGCAATTGAACCGGTGCCTAGA
GAAGGTGGCGCGGGGTAAACTGGGAAAGTGATGTCGTGTACTGGCTCCGCCTTTTTCCCGAGGGTGGGGG
AGAACCGTATATAAGTGCAGTAGTCGCCGTGAACGTTCTTTTTCGCAACGGGTTTGCCGCCAGAACACAG
GTAAGTGCCGTGTGTGGTTCCCGCGGGCCTGGCCTCTTTACGGGTTATGGCCCTTGCGTGCCTTGAATTA
CTTCCACCTGGCTGCAGTACGTGATTCTTGATCCCGAGCTTCGGGTTGGAAGTGGGTGGGAGAGTTCGAG
GCCTTGCGCTTAAGGAGCCCCTTCGCCTCGTGCTTGAGTTGAGGCCTGGCCTGGGCGCTGGGGCCGCCGC
GTGCGAATCTGGTGGCACCTTCGCGCCTGTCTCGCTGCTTTCGATAAGTCTCTAGCCATTTAAAATTTTT
GATGACCTGCTGCGACGCTTTTTTTCTGGCAAGATAGTCTTGTAAATGCGGGCCAAGATCTGCACACTGG
TATTTCGGTTTTTGGGGCCGCGGGCGGCGACGGGGCCCGTGCGTCCCAGCGCACATGTTCGGCGAGGCGG
GGCCTGCGAGCGCGGCCACCGAGAATCGGACGGGGGTAGTCTCAAGCTGGCCGGCCTGCTCTGGTGCCTG
GCCTCGCGCCGCCGTGTATCGCCCCGCCCTGGGCGGCAAGGCTGGCCCGGTCGGCACCAGTTGCGTGAGC
GGAAAGATGGCCGCTTCCCGGCCCTGCTGCAGGGAGCTCAAAATGGAGGACGCGGCGCTCGGGAGAGCGG
GCGGGTGAGTCACCCACACAAAGGAAAAGGGCCTTTCCGTCCTCAGCCGTCGCTTCATGTGACTCCACGG
AGTACCGGGCGCCGTCCAGGCACCTCGATTAGTTCTCGAGCTTTTGGAGTACGTCGTCTTTAGGTTGGGG
GGAGGGGTTTTATGCGATGGAGTTTCCCCACACTGAGTGGGTGGAGACTGAAGTTAGGCCAGCTTGGCAC
TTGATGTAATTCTCCTTGGAATTTGCCCTTTTTGAGTTTGGATCTTGGTTCATTCTCAAGCCTCAGACAG
TGGTTCAAAGTTTTTTTCTTCCATTTCAGGTGTCGTGAGGCTAGCACCGCCACCATGCACCAACGAGACC
TCTCCCGGAGCTCCTCGCCACCCTCACTGCTGGACCAACTGCAGATGGGCTGTGACGGGGCCTCATGCGG
CAGCCTCAACATGGAGTGCCGGGTGTGCGGGGACAAGGCATCGGGCTTCCACTACGGTGTTCATGCATGT
GAGGGGTGCAAGGGCTTCTTCCGTCGTACGATCCGCATGAAGCTGGAGTACGAGAAGTGTGAGCGCAGCT
GCAAGATTCAGAAGAAGAACCGCAACAAGTGCCAGTACTGCCGCTTCCAGAAGTGCCTGGCACTGGGCAT
GTCACACAACGCTATCCGTTTTGGTCGGATGCCGGAGGCTGAGAAGAGGAAGCTGGTGGCAGGGCTGACT
GCAAACGAGGGGAGCCAGTACAACCCACAGGTGGCCGACCTGAAGGCCTTCTCCAAGCACATCTACAATG
CCTACCTGAAAAACTTCAACATGACCAAAAAGAAGGCCCGCAGCATCCTCACCGGCAAAGCCAGCCACAC
GGCGCCCTTTGTGATCCACGACATCGAGACATTGTGGCAGGCAGAGAAGGGGCTGGTGTGGAAGCAGTTG
GTGAATGGCCTGCCTCCCTACAAGGAGATCAGCGTGCACGTCTTCTACCGCTGCCAGTGCACCACAGTGG
AGACCGTGCGGGAGCTCACTGAGTTCGCCAAGAGCATCCCCAGCTTCAGCAGCCTCTTCCTCAACGACCA
GGTTACCCTTCTCAAGTATGGCGTGCACGAGGCCATCTTCGCCATGCTGGCCTCTATCGTCAACAAGGAC
GGGCTGCTGGTAGCCAACGGCAGTGGCTTTGTCACCCGTGAGTTCCTGCGCAGCCTCCGCAAACCCTTCA
GTGATATCATTGAGCCTAAGTTTGAATTTGCTGTCAAGTTCAACGCCCTGGAACTTGATGACAGTGACCT
GGCCCTATTCATTGCGGCCATCATTCTGTGTGGAGACCGGCCAGGCCTCATGAACGTTCCACGGGTGGAG
GCTATCCAGGACACCATCCTGCGTGCCCTCGAATTCCACCTGCAGGCCAACCACCCTGATGCCCAGTACC
TCTTCCCCAAGCTGCTGCAGAAGATGGCTGACCTGCGGCAACTGGTCACCGAGCACGCCCAGATGATGCA
GCGGATCAAGAAGACCGAAACCGAGACCTCGCTGCACCCTCTGCTCCAGGAGATCTACAAGGACATGTAC
TAGTAATGAACTAGTCCGTAACTTGAAAGTATTTCGATTTCTTGGCTTTATATATCTTGTGGAAAGGACG
ATTCCCTATCCAGGAAATGGATAGTACGCGTTAAGTCGACAATCAACCTCTGGATTACAAAATTTGTGAA
AGATTGACTGGTATTCTTAACTATGTTGCTCCTTTTACGCTATGTGGATACGCTGCTTTAATGCCTTTGT
ATCATGCTATTGCTTCCCGTATGGCTTTCATTTTCTCCTCCTTGTATAAATCCTGGTTGCTGTCTCTTTA
TGAGGAGTTGTGGCCCGTTGTCAGGCAACGTGGCGTGGTGTGCACTGTGTTTGCTGACGCAACCCCCACT
GGTTGGGGCATTGCCACCACCTGTCAGCTCCTTTCCGGGACTTTCGCTTTCCCCCTCCCTATTGCCACGG
CGGAACTCATCGCCGCCTGCCTTGCCCGCTGCTGGACAGGGGCTCGGCTGTTGGGCACTGACAATTCCGT
GGTGTTGTCGGGGAAATCATCGTCCTTTCCTTGGCTGCTCGCCTGTGTTGCCACCTGGATTCTGCGCGGG
ACGTCCTTCTGCTACGTCCCTTCGGCCCTCAATCCAGCGGACCTTCCTTCCCGCGGCCTGCTGCCGGCTC
TGCGGCCTCTTCCGCGTCTTCGCCTTCGCCCTCAGACGAGTCGGATCTCCCTTTGGGCCGCCTCCCCGCG
TCGACTTTAAGACCAATGACTTACAAGGCAGCTGTAGATCTTAGCCACTTTTTAAAAGAAAAGGGGGGAC
TGGAAGGGCTAATTCACTCCCAACGAAGACAAGATCTGCTTTTTGCTTGTACTGGGTCTCTCTGGTTAGA
CCAGATCTGAGCCTGGGAGCTCTCTGGCTAACTAGGGAACCCACTGCTTAAGCCTCAATAAAGCTTGCCT
TGAGTGCTTCAAGTAGTGTGTGCCCGTCTGTTGTGTGACTCTGGTAACTAGAGATCCCTCAGACCCTTTT
AGTCAGTGTGGAAAATCTCTAGCAGTACGTATAGTAGTTCATGTCATCTTATTATTCAGTATTTATAACT
TGCAAAGAAATGAATATCAGAGAGTGAGAGGAACTTGTTTATTGCAGCTTATAATGGTTACAAATAAAGC
AATAGCATCACAAATTTCACAAATAAAGCATTTTTTTCACTGCATTCTAGTTGTGGTTTGTCCAAACTCA
TCAATGTATCTTATCATGTCTGGCTCTAGCTATCCCGCCCCTAACTCCGCCCATCCCGCCCCTAACTCCG
CCCAGTTCCGCCCATTCTCCGCCCCATGGCTGACTAATTTTTTTTATTTATGCAGAGGCCGAGGCCGCCT
CGGCCTCTGAGCTATTCCAGAAGTAGTGAGGAGGCTTTTTTGGAGGCCTAGGGACGTACCCAATTCGCCC
TATAGTGAGTCGTATTACGCGCGCTCACTGGCCGTCGTTTTACAACGTCGTGACTGGGAAAACCCTGGCG
TTACCCAACTTAATCGCCTTGCAGCACATCCCCCTTTCGCCAGCTGGCGTAATAGCGAAGAGGCCCGCAC
CGATCGCCCTTCCCAACAGTTGCGCAGCCTGAATGGCGAATGGG
[124 nt withheld, positions 6905-7028]
C
[91 nt withheld, positions 7030-7120]
A
[49 nt withheld, positions 7122-7170]
CCTTTGACGTTGGAGTCCACGTTCTTT
[37 nt withheld, positions 7198-7234]
ACCCTATCTCGGTCTATTCTTTTGATTTATAAGGGATTTTGCCGATTTCGGCCTATTGGTTAAAAAATGA
GCTGATTTAACAAAAATTTAACGCGAATTTTAACAAAATATTAACGCTTACAATTTAGGTGGCACTTTTC
GGGGAAATGTGCGCGGAACCCCTATTTGTTTATTTTTCTAAATACATTCAAATATGTATCCGCTCATGAG
ACAATAACCCTGATAAATGCTTCAATAATATTGAAAAAGGAAGAGTATGAGTATTCAACATTTCCGTGTC
GCCCTTATTCCCTTTTTTGCGGCATTTTGCCTTCCTGTTTTTGCTCACCCAGAAACGCTGGTGAAAGTAA
AAGATGCTGAAGATCAGTTGGGTGCACGAGTGGGTTACATCGAACTGGATCTCAACAGCGGTAAGATCCT
TGAGAGTTTTCGCCCCGAAGAACGTTTTCCAATGATGAGCACTTTTAAAGTTCTGCTATGTGGCGCGGTA
TTATCCCGTATTGACGCCGGGCAAGAGCAACTCGGTCGCCGCATACACTATTCTCAGAATGACTTGGTTG
AGTACTCACCAGTCACAGAAAAGCATCTTACGGATGGCATGACAGTAAGAGAATTATGCAGTGCTGCCAT
AACCATGAGTGATAACACTGCGGCCAACTTACTTCTGACAACGATCGGAGGACCGAAGGAGCTAACCGCT
TTTTTGCACAACATGGGGGATCATGTAACTCGCCTTGATCGTTGGGAACCGGAGCTGAATGAAGCCATAC
CAAACGACGAGCGTGACACCACGATGCCTGTAGCAATGGCAACAACGTTGCGCAAACTATTAACTGGCGA
ACTACTTACTCTAGCTTCCCGGCAACAATTAATAGACTGGATGGAGGCGGATAAAGTTGCAGGACCACTT
CTGCGCTCGGCCCTTCCGGCTGGCTGGTTTATTGCTGATAAATCTGGAGCCGGTGAGCGTGGGTCTCGCG
GTATCATTGCAGCACTGGGGCCAGATGGTAAGCCCTCCCGTATCGTAGTTATCTACACGACGGGGAGTCA
GGCAACTATGGATGAACGAAATAGACAGATCGCTGAGATAGGTGCCTCACTGATTAAGCATTGGTAACTG
TCAGACCAAGTTTACTCATATATACTTTAGATTGATTTAAAACTTCATTTTTAATTTAAAAGGATCTAGG
TGAAGATCCTTTTTGATAATCTCATGACCAAAATCCCTTAACGTGAGTTTTCGTTCCACTGAGCGTCAGA
CCCCGTAGAAAAGATCAAAGGATCTTCTTGAGATCCTTTTTTTCTGCGCGTAATCTGCTGCTTGCAAACA
AAAAAACCACCGCTACCAGCGGTGGTTTGTTTGCCGGATCAAGAGCTACCAACTCTTTTTCCGAAGGTAA
CTGGCTTCAGCAGAGCGCAGATACCAAATACTGTTCTTCTAGTGTAGCCGTAGTTAGGCCACCACTTCAA
GAACTCTGTAGCACCGCCTACATACCTCGCTCTGCTAATCCTGTTACCAGTGGCTGCTGCCAGTGGCGAT
AAGTCGTGTCTTACCGGGTTGGACTCAAGACGATAGTTACCGGATAAGGCGCAGCGGTCGGGCTGAACGG
GGGGTTCGTGCACACAGCCCAGCTTGGAGCGAACGACCTACACCGAACTGAGATACCTACAGCGTGAGCT
ATGAGAAAGCGCCACGCTTCCCGAAGGGAGAAAGGCGGACAGGTATCCGGTAAGCGGCAGGGTCGGAACA
GGAGAGCGCACGAGGGAGCTTCCAGGGGGAAACGCCTGGTATCTTTATAGTCCTGTCGGGTTTCGCCACC
TCTGACTTGAGCGTCGATTTTTGTGATGCTCGTCAGGGGGGCGGAGCCTATGGAAAAACGCCAGCAACGC
GGCCTTTTTACGGTTCCTGGCCTTTTGCTGGCCTTTTGCTCACATGTTCTTTCCTGCGTTATCCCCTGAT
TCTGTGGATAACCGTATTACCGCCTTTGAGTGAGCTGATACCGCTCGCCGCAGCCGAACGACCGAGCGCA
GCGAGTCAGTGAGCGAGGAAGCGGAAGAGCGCCCAATACGCAAACCGCCTCTCCCCGCGCGTTGGCCGAT
TCATTAATGCAGCTGGCACGACAGGTTTCCCGACTGGAAAGCGGGCAGTGAGCGCAACGCAATTAATGTG
AGTTAGCTCACTCATTAGGCACCCCAGGCTTTACACTTTATGCTTCCGGCTCGTATGTTGTGTGGAATTG
TGAGCGGATAACAATTTCACACAGGAAACAGCTATGACCATGATTACGCCAAGCGCGCAATTAACCCTCA
CTAAAGGGAACAAAAGCTGGAGCTGCAAGC
Features (pLannotate 1.2.2; 31 found; start..end, strand, type, name):
      5..231     +  promoter       RSV promoter: Rous sarcoma virus enhancer/promoter
    232..412     +  LTR            5' LTR (truncated): truncated 5' long terminal repeat (LTR) from HIV-1
    459..584     +  misc_feature   HIV-1 Ψ: packaging signal of human immunodeficiency virus type 1
    568..931     +  CDS            HIV-1 gag (fragment): gag protein from human immunodeficiency virus 1; gag
   1077..1310    +  misc_feature   RRE: The Rev response element (RRE) of HIV-1 allows for Rev-dependent mRNA export from the nucleus to the cytoplasm.
   1687..1713    +  CDS            Rev (fragment): human immunodeficiency virus 1 (HIV-1) Rev protein; rev; enhances nuclear export of unspliced and incompletely spliced viral mRNAs
   1720..1743    +  promoter       SV40 promoter (fragment): SV40 early promoter
   1744..1815    +  promoter       SV40 promoter (fragment): SV40 enhancer and early promoter
   1839..1974    +  rep_origin     SV40 ori: SV40 origin of replication
   2020..2616    +  CDS            PuroR (fragment): puromycin N-acetyltransferase; pac from Streptomyces; confers resistance to puromycin
   2665..2782    +  misc_feature   cPPT/CTS: central polypurine tract and central termination sequence of HIV-1
   2847..2913    +  CDS            small t antigen (fragment): SV40 (simian virus 40) small t antigen
   2920..4098    +  promoter       EF-1α promoter: strong constitutive promoter for human elongation factor EF-1α
   4127..5320    +  CDS            PPARD (fragment): PPARD_HUMAN - Also known as NR1C2, PPARB. Experimental evidence at protein level: Swiss-Prot protein existence level 1. Ligand-activated transcription factor. Receptor that binds peroxisome proliferators such as hypolipidemic drugs and fatty acids. Has a preference for poly-unsaturated fatty acids, such as gamma- linoleic acid and eicosapentanoic acid. Once activated by a ligand, the receptor binds to promoter elements of target genes. Regulates the peroxisomal beta-oxidation pathway of fatty acids. Functions as transcription activator for the acyl-CoA oxidase gene. Decreases expression of NPC
   5336..5389    +  promoter       U6 promoter (fragment): RNA polymerase III promoter for human U6 snRNA
   5431..6019    +  misc_feature   WPRE: woodchuck hepatitis virus posttranscriptional regulatory element
   6070..6089    +  misc_feature   cPPT/CTS (fragment): central polypurine tract and central termination sequence of HIV-1
   6091..6324    +  LTR            3' LTR (ΔU3): self-inactivating 3' long terminal repeat (LTR) from HIV-1
   6402..6523    +  polyA_signal   SV40 poly(A) signal: SV40 polyadenylation signal
   6563..6698    +  rep_origin     SV40 ori: SV40 origin of replication
   6719..6737    -  promoter       T7 promoter: promoter for bacteriophage T7 RNA polymerase
   6745..6900    +  CDS            lacZα (fragment): LacZα fragment of β-galactosidase; lacZ fragment
   6905..7333    +  rep_origin     f1 ori (sequence partly withheld): f1 bacteriophage origin of replication; arrow indicates direction of (+) strand synthesis
   7386..7490    +  promoter       AmpR promoter: bla
   7491..8351    +  CDS            AmpR: β-lactamase; bla; confers resistance to ampicillin, carbenicillin, and related antibiotics
   8522..9110    +  rep_origin     ori: high-copy-number ColE1/pMB1/pBR322/pUC origin of replication
   9293..9385    +  CDS            lacI (fragment): lac repressor; lacI; The lac repressor binds to the lac operator to inhibit transcription in E. coli. This inhibition can be relieved by adding lactose or isopropyl-β-D-thiogalactopyranoside (IPTG).
   9398..9419    +  protein_bind   CAP binding site: CAP binding activates transcription in the presence of cAMP. E. coli catabolite activator protein
   9434..9464    +  promoter       lac promoter: promoter for the E. coli lac operon
   9472..9488    +  protein_bind   lac operator: The lac repressor binds to the lac operator to inhibit transcription in E. coli. This inhibition can be relieved by adding lactose or isopropyl-β-D-thiogalactopyranoside (IPTG). lac repressor encoded by lacI
   9533..9551    +  promoter       T3 promoter: promoter for bacteriophage T3 RNA polymerase
