[The description below was written by a language model from this plasmid's Addgene catalogue record and pLannotate feature annotations shown in this document.]
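Description:
TFORF1966 is a lentiviral mammalian expression plasmid built on the pLX_TRC317 backbone and carrying the human PPARD open reading frame, one member of a barcoded transcription factor ORF collection. In bacteria it is maintained through a high-copy ColE1/pUC-type origin and selected with ampicillin via the β-lactamase gene. An f1 origin and remnants of a lac/lacZα cloning region flanked by T3 and T7 promoters are also present in the backbone. The depositor notes that the plasmid can recombine, as is common for constructs with repeated LTRs.

The viral portion has a third-generation, self-inactivating layout. An RSV promoter drives a truncated HIV-1 5' LTR, followed by the Ψ packaging signal with a partial gag sequence and the Rev response element, and the genome ends in a ΔU3 3' LTR followed by an SV40 polyadenylation signal. Within this genome there are two expression units. An SV40 early promoter/origin segment drives puromycin N-acetyltransferase for selection of transduced cells. After a cPPT/CTS element, which aids nuclear import of the viral genome, the EF-1α promoter drives PPARD, a ligand-activated nuclear receptor that regulates fatty acid oxidation genes. The ORF was synthesized and corresponds to a specific annotated transcript isoform. A WPRE downstream enhances transcript stability and expression. The record describes a unique 24-bp barcode associated with each ORF, but the feature table does not annotate it; a short U6 promoter fragment lies between the ORF and the WPRE. The construct is intended for overexpressing PPARD in mammalian cells, especially in pooled screens where barcode sequencing identifies which transcription factor each cell received, as in directed differentiation studies.
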