Addgene plasmid #142300: TFORF1966
Purpose: Lentiviral vector for overexpressing transcription factor ORFs with unique 24-bp barcodes. Barcodes facilitate identification of transcription factors in pooled screens.
Depositing lab: Feng Zhang. Depositing organization: Broad Institute. Publication: A transcription factor atlas of directed differentiation. Joung J, Ma S, Tay T, Geiger-Schuller KR, Kirchgatterer PC, Verdine VK, Guo B, Arias-Garcia MA, Allen WE, Singh A, Kuksenko O, Abudayyeh OO, Gootenberg JS, Fu Z, Macrae RK, Buenrostro JD, Regev A, Zhang F. Cell. 2023 Jan 5;186(1):209-229.e26. doi: 10.1016/j.cell.2022.11.026. PubMed 36608654.
Backbone
  Vector backbone: pLX_TRC317
  Backbone manufacturer: Broad Institute Genetic Perturbation Platform
  Backbone size w/o insert (bp): 8264
  Vector type: Mammalian Expression, Lentiviral
  Selectable markers: Puromycin
Growth in bacteria
  Bacterial resistance: Ampicillin, 100 μg/mL
  Growth temperature: 37°C
  Growth strain: NEB Stable
  Copy number: High Copy
Gene/Insert
  Gene/Insert name: PPARD
  Species: H. sapiens (human)
  Insert size (bp): 1310
  Entrez Gene: PPARD (a.k.a. FAAR, NR1C2, NUC1, NUCI, NUCII, PPARB)
  Promoter: EF1a
  Cloning method: Unknown
  Sequencing primers: 5′ GGGTGGAGACTGAAGTTAGGCCAG; 3′ CACATAGCGTAAAAGGAGCAACATAG
Terms and licenses: Academic/Nonprofit Terms; Industry Terms: Not Available to Industry
Depositor comments: NM_001171819,ENST00000448077 . The transcription factor ORF portion of this plasmid was synthesized by Genewiz. Please test multiple small colonies in case of plasmid recombination. To make this collection available in a timely manner, a portion of this collection was not fully sequenced by Addgene. If an Addgene verified full plasmid sequence is not available, please contact us prior to placing an order to request the full sequence.
How to cite: TFORF1966 was a gift from Feng Zhang (Addgene plasmid # 142300 ; http://n2t.net/addgene:142300 ; RRID:Addgene_142300)
