>Addgene plasmid #142300 | TFORF1966 | depositor partial sequence | sequence record 279038 | Insert
ACCGCCACCATGCACCAACGAGACCTCTCCCGGAGCTCCTCGCCACCCTCACTGCTGGACCAACTGCAGA
TGGGCTGTGACGGGGCCTCATGCGGCAGCCTCAACATGGAGTGCCGGGTGTGCGGGGACAAGGCATCGGG
CTTCCACTACGGTGTTCATGCATGTGAGGGGTGCAAGGGCTTCTTCCGTCGTACGATCCGCATGAAGCTG
GAGTACGAGAAGTGTGAGCGCAGCTGCAAGATTCAGAAGAAGAACCGCAACAAGTGCCAGTACTGCCGCT
TCCAGAAGTGCCTGGCACTGGGCATGTCACACAACGCTATCCGTTTTGGTCGGATGCCGGAGGCTGAGAA
GAGGAAGCTGGTGGCAGGGCTGACTGCAAACGAGGGGAGCCAGTACAACCCACAGGTGGCCGACCTGAAG
GCCTTCTCCAAGCACATCTACAATGCCTACCTGAAAAACTTCAACATGACCAAAAAGAAGGCCCGCAGCA
TCCTCACCGGCAAAGCCAGCCACACGGCGCCCTTTGTGATCCACGACATCGAGACATTGTGGCAGGCAGA
GAAGGGGCTGGTGTGGAAGCAGTTGGTGAATGGCCTGCCTCCCTACAAGGAGATCAGCGTGCACGTCTTC
TACCGCTGCCAGTGCACCACAGTGGAGACCGTGCGGGAGCTCACTGAGTTCGCCAAGAGCATCCCCAGCT
TCAGCAGCCTCTTCCTCAACGACCAGGTTACCCTTCTCAAGTATGGCGTGCACGAGGCCATCTTCGCCAT
GCTGGCCTCTATCGTCAACAAGGACGGGCTGCTGGTAGCCAACGGCAGTGGCTTTGTCACCCGTGAGTTC
CTGCGCAGCCTCCGCAAACCCTTCAGTGATATCATTGAGCCTAAGTTTGAATTTGCTGTCAAGTTCAACG
CCCTGGAACTTGATGACAGTGACCTGGCCCTATTCATTGCGGCCATCATTCTGTGTGGAGACCGGCCAGG
CCTCATGAACGTTCCACGGGTGGAGGCTATCCAGGACACCATCCTGCGTGCCCTCGAATTCCACCTGCAG
GCCAACCACCCTGATGCCCAGTACCTCTTCCCCAAGCTGCTGCAGAAGATGGCTGACCTGCGGCAACTGG
TCACCGAGCACGCCCAGATGATGCAGCGGATCAAGAAGACCGAAACCGAGACCTCGCTGCACCCTCTGCT
CCAGGAGATCTACAAGGACATGTACTAGTAATGAACTAGTCCGTAACTTGAAAGTATTTCGATTTCTTGG
CTTTATATATCTTGTGGAAAGGACGATTCCCTATCCAGGAAATGGATAGT
