>Addgene plasmid #142300 | TFORF1966 | depositor partial sequence | sequence record 279039 | Barcode
TTCCCTATCCAGGAAATGGATAGT
